Addgene plasmid #238193: pGFP_4
Purpose: (Empty Backbone) Empty lentiviral vector for expressing protein sequences fused to GFP-4mer_oligomerization_domain, under a TRE3GV promoter
Depositing lab: Feng Zhang. Depositing organization: Broad Institute.
Backbone
  Vector backbone: pLenti CMV rtTA3 Blast (w756-1) (Addgene #26429)
  Backbone manufacturer: Eric Campeau
  Vector type: Mammalian Expression, Lentiviral
  Selectable markers: Puromycin
  Tag / fusion protein: GFP-4mer (N terminal on backbone); SV40 (N terminal on backbone)
Growth in bacteria
  Bacterial resistance: Ampicillin, 100 μg/mL
  Growth temperature: 37°C
  Growth strain: NEB Stable
  Copy number: High Copy
Gene/Insert
  Gene/Insert name: None
  Tag / fusion protein: GFP-4mer (N terminal on backbone); SV40 (N terminal on backbone)
Terms and licenses: Academic/Nonprofit Terms; Industry Terms: Not Available to Industry
How to cite: pGFP_4 was a gift from Feng Zhang (Addgene plasmid # 238193 ; http://n2t.net/addgene:238193 ; RRID:Addgene_238193)
