[The description below was written by a language model from this plasmid's Addgene catalogue record and pLannotate feature annotations shown in this document.]
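Description:
pGFP_4 is an empty third-generation-style lentiviral backbone for mammalian expression, derived from pLenti CMV rtTA3 Blast and designed so that a protein of interest can be cloned in frame with a GFP module linked to a tetramer-forming ("4mer") oligomerization domain. In bacteria it is propagated as a high-copy plasmid through a ColE1/pUC-type origin with ampicillin selection (AmpR); an f1 origin and remnants of lac/T3/T7 cloning-vector sequence are also annotated. The short "RSF ori" and lacI fragments are probably just similarity hits to this backbone region.

The viral portion consists of an RSV promoter driving a truncated HIV-1 5' LTR, followed by the Ψ packaging signal with a partial gag sequence, the RRE for Rev-dependent export, and the cPPT/CTS. These elements allow genomic RNA to be produced, packaged and integrated when helper functions are supplied in trans. A second truncated LTR and an SV40 polyadenylation signal close the transfer cassette.

Inside it, a TRE3GV promoter, a Tet-responsive promoter optimized for lentiviral use, controls the fusion cassette. Expression therefore depends on a Tet-On transactivator and doxycycline, and no transactivator is annotated on this plasmid. GFP lies well downstream of the promoter. The intervening sequence is largely unannotated, apart from a reverse-strand hit to a bacterial deoC aldolase that the record does not explain. It could reflect a stuffer or the oligomerization scaffold. The catalogue also lists an "SV40" tag, presumably a nuclear localization signal, though this is not annotated. A WPRE follows to enhance transcript expression, and an SV40 promoter drives puromycin resistance for selecting transduced cells. The vector suits inducible expression of candidate sequences as fluorescent, tetramerized fusions.
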