Features (pLannotate 1.2.2; 29 found; start..end, strand, type, name):
      1..121     +  rep_origin     RSF ori (fragment): Plasmids containing the RSF 1030 origin of replication can be propagated in E. coli cells that contain additional plasmids with compatible origins.
    123..215     +  CDS            lacI (fragment): lac repressor; lacI; The lac repressor binds to the lac operator to inhibit transcription in E. coli. This inhibition can be relieved by adding lactose or isopropyl-β-D-thiogalactopyranoside (IPTG).
    228..249     +  protein_bind   CAP binding site: CAP binding activates transcription in the presence of cAMP. E. coli catabolite activator protein
    264..294     +  promoter       lac promoter: promoter for the E. coli lac operon
    302..318     +  protein_bind   lac operator: The lac repressor binds to the lac operator to inhibit transcription in E. coli. This inhibition can be relieved by adding lactose or isopropyl-β-D-thiogalactopyranoside (IPTG). lac repressor encoded by lacI
    363..381     +  promoter       T3 promoter: promoter for bacteriophage T3 RNA polymerase
    409..635     +  promoter       RSV promoter: Rous sarcoma virus enhancer/promoter
    636..816     +  LTR            5' LTR (truncated): truncated 5' long terminal repeat (LTR) from HIV-1
    863..988     +  misc_feature   HIV-1 Ψ: packaging signal of human immunodeficiency virus type 1
    972..1335    +  CDS            HIV-1 gag (fragment): gag protein from human immunodeficiency virus 1; gag
   1481..1714    +  misc_feature   RRE: The Rev response element (RRE) of HIV-1 allows for Rev-dependent mRNA export from the nucleus to the cytoplasm.
   2091..2191    +  CDS            Rev (fragment): human immunodeficiency virus 1 (HIV-1) Rev protein; rev; enhances nuclear export of unspliced and incompletely spliced viral mRNAs
   2210..2326    +  misc_feature   cPPT/CTS: central polypurine tract and central termination sequence of HIV-1
   2394..2743    +  promoter       TRE3GV promoter: 3rd-generation Tet-responsive promoter that can be activated by binding of Tet-On® 3G, optimized for retroviral and lentiviral vectors
   2945..3604    -  CDS            deoC1: DEOC1_STAAN - Also known as dra. Experimental evidence at protein level: Swiss-Prot protein existence level 1. Catalyzes a reversible aldol reaction between acetaldehyde and D-glyceraldehyde 3-phosphate to generate 2-deoxy-D-ribose 5- phosphate. From Staphylococcus aureus (strain N315).
   4733..5446    +  CDS            GFP: green fluorescent protein
   5646..6234    +  misc_feature   WPRE: woodchuck hepatitis virus posttranscriptional regulatory element
   6290..6619    +  promoter       SV40 promoter: SV40 enhancer and early promoter
   6673..7270    +  CDS            PuroR (fragment): puromycin N-acetyltransferase; pac from Streptomyces; confers resistance to puromycin
   7262..7411    +  CDS            nef (fragment): NEF_HV1LA - Experimental evidence at protein level: Swiss-Prot protein existence level 1. Extracellular Nef protein targets CD4(+) T-lymphocytes for apoptosis by interacting with CXCR4 surface receptors. From Human immunodeficiency virus type 1 group M subtype B (isolate Lai) (HIV-1).
   7397..7577    +  LTR            5' LTR (truncated): truncated 5' long terminal repeat (LTR) from HIV-1
   7649..7770    +  polyA_signal   SV40 poly(A) signal: SV40 polyadenylation signal
   7810..7945    +  rep_origin     SV40 ori: SV40 origin of replication
   7966..7984    -  promoter       T7 promoter: promoter for bacteriophage T7 RNA polymerase
   7992..8147    +  CDS            lacZα (fragment): LacZα fragment of β-galactosidase; lacZ fragment
   8152..8580    +  rep_origin     f1 ori (sequence partly withheld): f1 bacteriophage origin of replication; arrow indicates direction of (+) strand synthesis
   8633..8737    +  promoter       AmpR promoter: bla
   8738..9598    +  CDS            AmpR: β-lactamase; bla; confers resistance to ampicillin, carbenicillin, and related antibiotics
   9769..10357   +  rep_origin     ori: high-copy-number ColE1/pMB1/pBR322/pUC origin of replication
>Addgene plasmid #238193 | pGFP_4 | addgene full sequence | sequence record 472663 | Addgene NGS Result
TTCTTTCCTGCGTTATCCCCTGATTCTGTGGATAACCGTATTACCGCCTTTGAGTGAGCTGATACCGCTC
GCCGCAGCCGAACGACCGAGCGCAGCGAGTCAGTGAGCGAGGAAGCGGAAGAGCGCCCAATACGCAAACC
GCCTCTCCCCGCGCGTTGGCCGATTCATTAATGCAGCTGGCACGACAGGTTTCCCGACTGGAAAGCGGGC
AGTGAGCGCAACGCAATTAATGTGAGTTAGCTCACTCATTAGGCACCCCAGGCTTTACACTTTATGCTTC
CGGCTCGTATGTTGTGTGGAATTGTGAGCGGATAACAATTTCACACAGGAAACAGCTATGACCATGATTA
CGCCAAGCGCGCAATTAACCCTCACTAAAGGGAACAAAAGCTGGAGCTGCAAGCTTAATGTAGTCTTATG
CAATACTCTTGTAGTCTTGCAACATGGTAACGATGAGTTAGCAACATGCCTTACAAGGAGAGAAAAAGCA
CCGTGCATGCCGATTGGTGGAAGTAAGGTGGTACGATCGTGCCTTATTAGGAAGGCAACAGACGGGTCTG
ACATGGATTGGACGAACCACTGAATTGCCGCATTGCAGAGATATTGTATTTAAGTGCCTAGCTCGATACA
TAAACGGGTCTCTCTGGTTAGACCAGATCTGAGCCTGGGAGCTCTCTGGCTAACTAGGGAACCCACTGCT
TAAGCCTCAATAAAGCTTGCCTTGAGTGCTTCAAGTAGTGTGTGCCCGTCTGTTGTGTGACTCTGGTAAC
TAGAGATCCCTCAGACCCTTTTAGTCAGTGTGGAAAATCTCTAGCAGTGGCGCCCGAACAGGGACTTGAA
AGCGAAAGGGAAACCAGAGGAGCTCTCTCGACGCAGGACTCGGCTTGCTGAAGCGCGCACGGCAAGAGGC
GAGGGGCGGCGACTGGTGAGTACGCCAAAAATTTTGACTAGCGGAGGCTAGAAGGAGAGAGATGGGTGCG
AGAGCGTCAGTATTAAGCGGGGGAGAATTAGATCGCGATGGGAAAAAATTCGGTTAAGGCCAGGGGGAAA
GAAAAAATATAAATTAAAACATATAGTATGGGCAAGCAGGGAGCTAGAACGATTCGCAGTTAATCCTGGC
CTGTTAGAAACATCAGAAGGCTGTAGACAAATACTGGGACAGCTACAACCATCCCTTCAGACAGGATCAG
AAGAACTTAGATCATTATATAATACAGTAGCAACCCTCTATTGTGTGCATCAAAGGATAGAGATAAAAGA
CACCAAGGAAGCTTTAGACAAGATAGAGGAAGAGCAAAACAAAAGTAAGACCACCGCACAGCAAGCGGCC
GCTGATCTTCAGACCTGGAGGAGGAGATATGAGGGACAATTGGAGAAGTGAATTATATAAATATAAAGTA
GTAAAAATTGAACCATTAGGAGTAGCACCCACCAAGGCAAAGAGAAGAGTGGTGCAGAGAGAAAAAAGAG
CAGTGGGAATAGGAGCTTTGTTCCTTGGGTTCTTGGGAGCAGCAGGAAGCACTATGGGCGCAGCGTCAAT
GACGCTGACGGTACAGGCCAGACAATTATTGTCTGGTATAGTGCAGCAGCAGAACAATTTGCTGAGGGCT
ATTGAGGCGCAACAGCATCTGTTGCAACTCACAGTCTGGGGCATCAAGCAGCTCCAGGCAAGAATCCTGG
CTGTGGAAAGATACCTAAAGGATCAACAGCTCCTGGGGATTTGGGGTTGCTCTGGAAAACTCATTTGCAC
CACTGCTGTGCCTTGGAATGCTAGTTGGAGTAATAAATCTCTGGAACAGATTTGGAATCACACGACCTGG
ATGGAGTGGGACAGAGAAATTAACAATTACACAAGCTTAATACACTCCTTAATTGAAGAATCGCAAAACC
AGCAAGAAAAGAATGAACAAGAATTATTGGAATTAGATAAATGGGCAAGTTTGTGGAATTGGTTTAACAT
AACAAATTGGCTGTGGTATATAAAATTATTCATAATGATAGTAGGAGGCTTGGTAGGTTTAAGAATAGTT
TTTGCTGTACTTTCTATAGTGAATAGAGTTAGGCAGGGATATTCACCATTATCGTTTCAGACCCACCTCC
CAACCCCGAGGGGACCCGACAGGCCCGAAGGAATAGAAGAAGAAGGTGGAGAGAGAGACAGAGACAGATC
CATTCGATTAGTGAACGGATCTCGACGGTATCGGTTAACTTTTAAAAGAAAAGGGGGGATTGGGGGGTAC
AGTGCAGGGGAAAGAATAGTAGACATAATAGCAACAGACATACAAACTAAAGAATTACAAAAACAAATTA
CAAAATTCAAAATTTTATCGATCGGGTTTATTACAGGGACAGCAGAGATCCAGTTTATCGATGAGGCCCT
TTCGTCTTCACTCGAGTTTACTCCCTATCAGTGATAGAGAACGTATGAAGAGTTTACTCCCTATCAGTGA
TAGAGAACGTATGCAGACTTTACTCCCTATCAGTGATAGAGAACGTATAAGGAGTTTACTCCCTATCAGT
GATAGAGAACGTATGACCAGTTTACTCCCTATCAGTGATAGAGAACGTATCTACAGTTTACTCCCTATCA
GTGATAGAGAACGTATATCCAGTTTACTCCCTATCAGTGATAGAGAACGTATGTCGAGGTAGGCGTGTAC
GGTGGGCGCCTATAAAAGCAGAGCTCGTTTAGTGAACCGTCAGATCGCCTGGAGCAATTCCACAACACTT
TTGTCTTATACTTACGCGTGACAAATTGCCCGGGCTGTGAGACGGTTGTAAATGAGCACACAAAATACAC
ATGCTAAAATATTATATTCTATGACCTTTATAAAATCAACCAAAATCTTCTTTTTAATAACTTTAGTATC
AATAATTAGAATTTTTATGTTCCTTTTTGCAAACTTTTAATAAAAATGAGCAAAATAAAAAAACGCTAGT
TTTAGTAACTCGCGTTGTTTTCTTCACCTTTAATAATAGCTACTCCACCACTTGTTCCTAAGCGGTCAGC
TCCTGCTTCAATCATTTTTTGAGCATCTTCAAATGTTCTAACTCCACCAGCTGCTTTAACTAAAGCATTG
TCTTTAACAACTGACTTCATTAGTTTAACATCTTCAAATGTTGCACCTGATTTTGAAAATCCTGTTGATG
TTTTAACAAATTCTAATCCAGCTTCAACAGCTATTTCACAAGCTTTCATGATTTCTTCTTTTGTTAATAA
ACAATTTTCCATAATACATTTAACAACATGTGATCCAGCTGCTTTTTTTACAGCTTTCATGTCTTCTAAA
ACTAATTCATAATTTTTGTCTTTTAATGCACCAATATTTAATACCATATCAATTTCTGTTGCACCATCTT
TAATTGCTTCAGAAACTTCGAATGCTTTTGTAGCTGTTGTGCATGCACCTAGAGGAAAACCTACAACATT
TGTTATTCCTACATTTGTGCCTTTTAATAATTCTTTACAATAGCTTGTTCAATATGAATTAACACAAACT
GTTGCAAAATCAAATTCAATTGCTTCATCACATAATTGTTTAATTTCAGCTTTCGTAGCATCTTGTTTTA
ATAATGTGTGATCTATATATTTGTTTAGTTTCATTTTTTCTCCTATATATTCATTTTTAATTTTAATTCT
TTAATAATTTCGTCTACTTTAACTTTAGCGTTTTGAACAGATTCACCAACACCTATAAAATAAATTTTTA
GTTTAGGTTCAGTTCCACTTGGGCGAACAGCAAATCATGACTTATCTTCTAAATAAAATTTTAGTAAGTC
TTGTCCTGGCATATTATACATTCCATCGATGTAGTCTTCAACATTAACAACTTTAAGTCCAGCAATTTGA
GTTAAGGGTGTTGCTCTCAATGATTTCATTAATGGTTCAATTTTTAATTTCTTTTCTTCTGGTTTAAAAT
TCAAGTTTAAAGTGAAAGTGTAATATGCACCCATTTCTTTAAATAAATCTTCTAAATAGTCTACTAATGT
TTTATTTTGTTTTTTATAAAATCAAGCAGCCTCTGCTATTAATATAGAAGCTTGTATTCCATCTTTATCT
CTAGCTGAGTCATCAATTACATATCCATAACTTTCTTCATAAGCAAAAACAAAATTTAATCCGTTATCTT
CTTCTTTAGCAATTTCTCTACCCATTCATTTAAATCCAGTTAAAGTTTTTACAATATTAACTCCATATTT
TTCATGAGCGATTCTATCACCCAAATCACTTGTTACAAAACTTGAATATAGAGCCGGATTTTTTGGAATG
CTATTTAAGCGTTTTAGATTTGATAATTTTCAATCAATTAAAATTGGTCCTGTTTGATTTCCATCTAATC
TTACAAAATGACCATCATGTTTTATTGCCATTCCAAATCTGTCAGCATCTGGGTCATTCATAATAATAAT
ATCTGCATCATGTTTAATACCATATTCAAGCGGTATTTTTCATGCAGGATCAAATTCTGGATTTGGATTT
ACAACATTTTTAAATGTTTCATCTTCAAATGCATGCTCTTCAACCTCAATAACGTTATATCCTGATTCAC
GTAATATTTTTGGGGTAAATTTAGTTCCTGTTCCATTAACTGCGCTAAAAATAATTTTTAAATCTTTTTT
AGCTTCTTGCTCTTTTTTGTACGTCTCGGGATCCGGAGCTACCGCGGAGCCGCGTAGCAAACGTCCGCGT
GTGACGCTGCCGGCGTGTCCGGCGCATGGATCCGGAGCTACCATGAGTAAAGGAGAAGAACTTTTCACTG
GAGTTGTCCCAATTCTTGTTGAATTAGATGGTGATGTTAATGGGCACAAATTTTCTGTCAGTGGAGAGGG
TGAAGGTGATGCAACATACGGAAAACTTACCCTTAAATTTATTTGCACTACTGGAAAACTACCTGTTCCA
TGGCCAACACTTGTCACTACCCTGACTTATGGTGTTCAATGCTTTTCAAGATACCCAGATCATATGAAAC
GGCATGACTTTTTCAAGAGTGCCATGCCCGAAGGTTATGTACAGGAAAGAACTATATTTTTCAAAGATGA
CGGGAACTACAAGACACGTGCTGAAGTCAAGTTTGAAGGTGATACCCTTGTTAATAGAATCGAGTTAAAA
GGTATTGATTTTAAAGAAGATGGAAACATTCTTGGACACAAATTGGAATACAACTATAACTCACACAATG
TATACATCATGGCAGACAAACAAAAGAATGGAATCAAAGTTAACTTCAAAATTAGACACAACATTGAAGA
TGGAAGCGTTCAACTAGCAGACCATTATCAACAAAATACTCCAATTGGCGATGGCCCTGTCCTTTTACCA
GACAACCATTACCTGTCCACACAATCTAAGCTTTCGAAAGATCCCAACGAAAAGAGAGACCACATGGTCC
TTCTTGAGTTTGTAACAGCTGCTGGGATTACACATGGCATGGATGAACTATACAAAGGTGGATCTGGAGG
TTCAGGTGGAAGTGCGGCCGGTACCGGCAGCGGAGGAGGCGAGCTGGCCGCCATCAAGCAGGAGCTCGCA
GCTATCAAGAAGGAGTTGGCCGCTATTAAGTGGGAGCTTGCTGCCATTAAGCAGGGCGCCGGCTGAACTA
GTTGTACAAAGTGGTTGATATCCAGCACAGTGGCGGCCGCTCGACAATCAACCTCTGGATTACAAAATTT
GTGAAAGATTGACTGGTATTCTTAACTATGTTGCTCCTTTTACGCTATGTGGATACGCTGCTTTAATGCC
TTTGTATCATGCTATTGCTTCCCGTATGGCTTTCATTTTCTCCTCCTTGTATAAATCCTGGTTGCTGTCT
CTTTATGAGGAGTTGTGGCCCGTTGTCAGGCAACGTGGCGTGGTGTGCACTGTGTTTGCTGACGCAACCC
CCACTGGTTGGGGCATTGCCACCACCTGTCAGCTCCTTTCCGGGACTTTCGCTTTCCCCCTCCCTATTGC
CACGGCGGAACTCATCGCCGCCTGCCTTGCCCGCTGCTGGACAGGGGCTCGGCTGTTGGGCACTGACAAT
TCCGTGGTGTTGTCGGGGAAGCTGACGTCCTTTCCATGGCTGCTCGCCTGTGTTGCCACCTGGATTCTGC
GCGGGACGTCCTTCTGCTACGTCCCTTCGGCCCTCAATCCAGCGGACCTTCCTTCCCGCGGCCTGCTGCC
GGCTCTGCGGCCTCTTCCGCGTCTTCGCCTTCGCCCTCAGACGAGTCGGATCTCCCTTTGGGCCGCCTCC
CCGCCTGGAATTCTGCAGATATCCGGTTAGTAATGAGTTTGGAATTAATTCTGTGGAATGTGTGTCAGTT
AGGGTGTGGAAAGTCCCCAGGCTCCCCAGCAGGCAGAAGTATGCAAAGCATGCATCTCAATTAGTCAGCA
ACCAGGTGTGGAAAGTCCCCAGGCTCCCCAGCAGGCAGAAGTATGCAAAGCATGCATCTCAATTAGTCAG
CAACCATAGTCCCGCCCCTAACTCCGCCCATCCCGCCCCTAACTCCGCCCAGTTCCGCCCATTCTCCGCC
CCATGGCTGACTAATTTTTTTTATTTATGCAGAGGCCGAGGCCGCCTCTGCCTCTGAGCTATTCCAGAAG
TAGTGAGGAGGCTTTTTTGGAGGCCTAGGCTTTTGCAAAAAGCTCCCGGGAGCTTGTATATCCATTTTCG
GATCTGATCAGCACGTGCCACCATGACCGAGTACAAGCCCACGGTGCGCCTCGCCACCCGCGATGATGTC
CCTAGGGCCGTACGCACCCTCGCCGCCGCGTTCGCCGACTACCCCGCCACGCGCCACACCGTCGATCCGG
ACCGCCACATCGAGCGGGTCACCGAGCTGCAAGAACTCTTCCTCACGCGCGTCGGGCTCGACATCGGCAA
GGTGTGGGTCGCTGATGACGGCGCCGCCGTGGCGGTCTGGACCACGCCGGAGAGCGTCGAAGCGGGGGCG
GTGTTCGCCGAGATCGGCCCGCGCATGGCCGAGTTGAGCGGTTCCCGGCTGGCCGCGCAGCAACAGATGG
AAGGCCTCCTGGCGCCGCACCGGCCCAAGGAGCCCGCGTGGTTCCTGGCCACCGTCGGCGTTTCGCCCGA
CCACCAGGGCAAGGGTCTGGGCAGCGCCGTCGTGCTCCCCGGAGTGGAAGCTGCCGAGCGCGCCGGGGTG
CCTGCCTTCCTGGAGACCTCCGCGCCCCGCAACCTCCCCTTCTACGAGCGGCTCGGCTTCACCGTCACCG
CCGACGTCGAGGTGCCCGAAGGACCGCGCACCTGGTGCATGACCCGCAAGCCCGGTGCCTAGGGTACCTT
TAAGACCAATGACTTACAAGGCAGCTGTAGATCTTAGCCACTTTTTAAAAGAAAAGGGGGGACTGGAAGG
GCTAGCTCACTCCCAACGAAGACAAGATCTGCTTTTTGCTTGTACTGGGTCTCTCTGGTTAGACCAGATC
TGAGCCTGGGAGCTCTCTGGCTAACTAGGGAACCCACTGCTTAAGCCTCAATAAAGCTTGCCTTGAGTGC
TTCAAGTAGTGTGTGCCCGTCTGTTGTGTGACTCTGGTAACTAGAGATCCCTCAGACCCTTTTAGTCAGT
GTGGAAAATCTCTAGCAGTAGTAGTTCATGTCATCTTATTATTCAGTATTTATAACTTGCAAAGAAATGA
ATATCAGAGAGTGAGAGGAACTTGTTTATTGCAGCTTATAATGGTTACAAATAAAGCAATAGCATCACAA
ATTTCACAAATAAAGCATTTTTTTCACTGCATTCTAGTTGTGGTTTGTCCAAACTCATCAATGTATCTTA
TCATGTCTGGCTCTAGCTATCCCGCCCCTAACTCCGCCCATCCCGCCCCTAACTCCGCCCAGTTCCGCCC
ATTCTCCGCCCCATGGCTGACTAATTTTTTTTATTTATGCAGAGGCCGAGGCCGCCTCGGCCTCTGAGCT
ATTCCAGAAGTAGTGAGGAGGCTTTTTTGGAGGCCTAGGGACGTACCCAATTCGCCCTATAGTGAGTCGT
ATTACGCGCGCTCACTGGCCGTCGTTTTACAACGTCGTGACTGGGAAAACCCTGGCGTTACCCAACTTAA
TCGCCTTGCAGCACATCCCCCTTTCGCCAGCTGGCGTAATAGCGAAGAGGCCCGCACCGATCGCCCTTCC
CAACAGTTGCGCAGCCTGAATGGCGAATGGG
[124 nt withheld, positions 8152-8275]
C
[91 nt withheld, positions 8277-8367]
A
[49 nt withheld, positions 8369-8417]
CCTTTGACGTTGGAGTCCACGTTCTTT
[37 nt withheld, positions 8445-8481]
ACCCTATCTCGGTCTATTCTTTTGATTTATAAGGGATTTTGCCGATTTCGGCCTATTGGTTAAAAAATGA
GCTGATTTAACAAAAATTTAACGCGAATTTTAACAAAATATTAACGCTTACAATTTAGGTGGCACTTTTC
GGGGAAATGTGCGCGGAACCCCTATTTGTTTATTTTTCTAAATACATTCAAATATGTATCCGCTCATGAG
ACAATAACCCTGATAAATGCTTCAATAATATTGAAAAAGGAAGAGTATGAGTATTCAACATTTCCGTGTC
GCCCTTATTCCCTTTTTTGCGGCATTTTGCCTTCCTGTTTTTGCTCACCCAGAAACGCTGGTGAAAGTAA
AAGATGCTGAAGATCAGTTGGGTGCACGAGTGGGTTACATCGAACTGGATCTCAACAGCGGTAAGATCCT
TGAGAGTTTTCGCCCCGAAGAACGTTTTCCAATGATGAGCACTTTTAAAGTTCTGCTATGTGGCGCGGTA
TTATCCCGTATTGACGCCGGGCAAGAGCAACTCGGTCGCCGCATACACTATTCTCAGAATGACTTGGTTG
AGTACTCACCAGTCACAGAAAAGCATCTTACGGATGGCATGACAGTAAGAGAATTATGCAGTGCTGCCAT
AACCATGAGTGATAACACTGCGGCCAACTTACTTCTGACAACGATCGGAGGACCGAAGGAGCTAACCGCT
TTTTTGCACAACATGGGGGATCATGTAACTCGCCTTGATCGTTGGGAACCGGAGCTGAATGAAGCCATAC
CAAACGACGAGCGTGACACCACGATGCCTGTAGCAATGGCAACAACGTTGCGCAAACTATTAACTGGCGA
ACTACTTACTCTAGCTTCCCGGCAACAATTAATAGACTGGATGGAGGCGGATAAAGTTGCAGGACCACTT
CTGCGCTCGGCCCTTCCGGCTGGCTGGTTTATTGCTGATAAATCTGGAGCCGGTGAGCGTGGGTCTCGCG
GTATCATTGCAGCACTGGGGCCAGATGGTAAGCCCTCCCGTATCGTAGTTATCTACACGACGGGGAGTCA
GGCAACTATGGATGAACGAAATAGACAGATCGCTGAGATAGGTGCCTCACTGATTAAGCATTGGTAACTG
TCAGACCAAGTTTACTCATATATACTTTAGATTGATTTAAAACTTCATTTTTAATTTAAAAGGATCTAGG
TGAAGATCCTTTTTGATAATCTCATGACCAAAATCCCTTAACGTGAGTTTTCGTTCCACTGAGCGTCAGA
CCCCGTAGAAAAGATCAAAGGATCTTCTTGAGATCCTTTTTTTCTGCGCGTAATCTGCTGCTTGCAAACA
AAAAAACCACCGCTACCAGCGGTGGTTTGTTTGCCGGATCAAGAGCTACCAACTCTTTTTCCGAAGGTAA
CTGGCTTCAGCAGAGCGCAGATACCAAATACTGTTCTTCTAGTGTAGCCGTAGTTAGGCCACCACTTCAA
GAACTCTGTAGCACCGCCTACATACCTCGCTCTGCTAATCCTGTTACCAGTGGCTGCTGCCAGTGGCGAT
AAGTCGTGTCTTACCGGGTTGGACTCAAGACGATAGTTACCGGATAAGGCGCAGCGGTCGGGCTGAACGG
GGGGTTCGTGCACACAGCCCAGCTTGGAGCGAACGACCTACACCGAACTGAGATACCTACAGCGTGAGCT
ATGAGAAAGCGCCACGCTTCCCGAAGGGAGAAAGGCGGACAGGTATCCGGTAAGCGGCAGGGTCGGAACA
GGAGAGCGCACGAGGGAGCTTCCAGGGGGAAACGCCTGGTATCTTTATAGTCCTGTCGGGTTTCGCCACC
TCTGACTTGAGCGTCGATTTTTGTGATGCTCGTCAGGGGGGCGGAGCCTATGGAAAAACGCCAGCAACGC
GGCCTTTTTACGGTTCCTGGCCTTTTGCTGGCCTTTTGCTCACATG
